Addgene plasmid #86860: pBac{3XP3::EYFP,attP}
Purpose: Expresses EYFP in eyes and contains an attP landing site for site-specific attB integration
Depositing lab: David Stern. Depositing organization: HHMI, Janelia Research Campus. Publication: Genetic and Transgenic Reagents for Drosophila simulans, D. mauritiana, D. yakuba, D. santomea, and D. virilis. Stern DL, Crocker J, Ding Y, Frankel N, Kappes G, Kim E, Kuzmickas R, Lemire A, Mast JD, Picard S. G3 (Bethesda). 2017 Apr 3;7(4):1339-1347. doi: 10.1534/g3.116.038885. PubMed 28280212.
Backbone
  Vector backbone: pBac{3XP3-EYFPafm}
  Backbone size w/o insert (bp): 6580
  Total vector size (bp): 6878
  Vector type: Insect Expression
Growth in bacteria
  Bacterial resistance: Ampicillin, 100 μg/mL
  Growth temperature: 37°C
  Growth strain: DH5alpha
  Copy number: High Copy
Gene/Insert
  Gene/Insert name: attP
  Insert size (bp): 221
  Cloning method: Restriction Enzyme; 5′ cloning site BglII (unknown if destroyed); 3′ cloning site BglII (unknown if destroyed)
  Sequencing primers: 5′ None; 3′ None
Terms and licenses: Academic/Nonprofit Terms; Industry Terms: Not Available to Industry
How to cite: pBac{3XP3::EYFP,attP} was a gift from David Stern (Addgene plasmid # 86860 ; http://n2t.net/addgene:86860 ; RRID:Addgene_86860)
