[The description below was written by a language model from this plasmid's Addgene catalogue record and pLannotate feature annotations shown in this document.]
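Description:
pBac{3XP3::EYFP,attP} is a piggyBac-based insect transformation vector built on the pBac{3XP3-EYFPafm} backbone, designed to place a phage φC31 attP landing site into insect genomes. It is maintained in E. coli as a high-copy plasmid through a ColE1/pUC-type origin and selected with ampicillin via the β-lactamase gene. The annotated lac promoter/operator, lacZα, lacI, rop and bom fragments are remnants of the pUC-style cloning backbone. The catalogue gives a total size of 6,878 bp, while the sequenced record is 6,865 nt.

The payload has two parts. The first is a visible transformation marker: an EYFP coding sequence followed by an SV40 large T fragment and SV40 polyadenylation signal. It is preceded on the circular map by a fragment of the Drosophila hsp70 promoter. According to the name and stated purpose, this marker is driven by 3XP3, an artificial Pax6-responsive element that directs expression in the eyes. The 3XP3 element itself is not called out in the feature table, and the hsp70 fragment presumably serves as its basal promoter. The second part is the 221 bp attP insert, cloned at a BglII site just downstream of the marker, which acts as a docking site for φC31 integrase-mediated recombination with attB-bearing plasmids.

The piggyBac terminal repeats are not annotated. The AcMNPV FP25 and LEF-9 fragments probably reflect baculoviral sequence flanking the original piggyBac element. The short mariner transposase match may simply be an annotation artefact. No transposase is annotated, so one would have to be supplied separately. The associated work concerns transgenic reagents for non-melanogaster Drosophila species, in which yellow-fluorescent eyes identify landing-site lines for later site-specific integration.
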