Features (pLannotate 1.2.2; 20 found; start..end, strand, type, name):
      1..720     +  CDS            EYFP: enhanced YFP mammalian codon-optimized
    737..820     +  CDS            large T antigen (fragment): large T antigen from SV40 (simian virus 40)
    843..964     +  polyA_signal   SV40 poly(A) signal: SV40 polyadenylation signal
   1159..1258    +  protein_bind   phage φC31 attP: attachment site of phage φC31 phage φC31 integrase
   1321..1371    -  CDS            mariner\T (fragment): MOS1T_DROMA - Experimental evidence at protein level: Swiss-Prot protein existence level 1. Mediates transposition of transposon Mos1 by a 'cut and paste' mechanism. Transposases are sequence-specific nucleases and strand transferases that catalyze transposition through an ordered series of events: sequence-specific binding of transposase to the terminal inverted repeats (IR) present at each end of the transposon, pairing of the transposon IRs in a paired-end complex (PEC), cleavage of one or both DNA strands at each transposon end, capture of target DNA, and strand transfer to insert the tran
   2052..2192    +  CDS            FP (fragment): FP25_NPVAC - Experimental evidence at protein level: Swiss-Prot protein existence level 1. From Autographa californica nuclear polyhedrosis virus (AcMNPV).
   2185..2223    -  misc_feature   MCS (fragment): pUC18/19 multiple cloning site
   2256..2272    -  protein_bind   lac operator: The lac repressor binds to the lac operator to inhibit transcription in E. coli. This inhibition can be relieved by adding lactose or isopropyl-β-D-thiogalactopyranoside (IPTG). lac repressor encoded by lacI
   2280..2310    -  promoter       lac promoter: promoter for the E. coli lac operon
   2325..2346    -  protein_bind   CAP binding site: CAP binding activates transcription in the presence of cAMP. E. coli catabolite activator protein
   2359..2451    -  CDS            lacI (fragment): lac repressor; lacI; The lac repressor binds to the lac operator to inhibit transcription in E. coli. This inhibition can be relieved by adding lactose or isopropyl-β-D-thiogalactopyranoside (IPTG).
   2634..3222    -  rep_origin     ori: high-copy-number ColE1/pMB1/pBR322/pUC origin of replication
   3393..4253    -  CDS            AmpR: β-lactamase; bla; confers resistance to ampicillin, carbenicillin, and related antibiotics
   4254..4358    -  promoter       AmpR promoter: bla
   4453..4488    +  CDS            rop (fragment): Rop protein, which maintains plasmids at low copy number; rop
   4590..4689    +  misc_feature   bom (fragment): basis of mobility region from pBR322
   4695..4849    -  CDS            lacZα (fragment): LacZα fragment of β-galactosidase; lacZ fragment
   4853..5320    -  CDS            LEF-9 (fragment): LEF9_NPVAC - Experimental evidence at protein level: Swiss-Prot protein existence level 1. Component of the viral DNA-dependent RNA polymerase which is composed of four equimolar subunits of LEF-4, LEF-8, LEF-9, and p47. Plays an essential role in late and very late gene expression. From Autographa californica nuclear polyhedrosis virus (AcMNPV).
   5347..5550    +  CDS            FP (fragment): FP25_NPVAC - Experimental evidence at protein level: Swiss-Prot protein existence level 1. From Autographa californica nuclear polyhedrosis virus (AcMNPV).
   6700..6822    +  promoter       hsp70 promoter (fragment): Drosophila melanogaster hsp70Bb promoter
>Addgene plasmid #86860 | pBac{3XP3::EYFP,attP} | addgene full sequence | sequence record 180860 | Addgene NGS Result
ATGGTGAGCAAGGGCGAGGAGCTGTTCACCGGGGTGGTGCCCATCCTGGTCGAGCTGGACGGCGACGTAA
ACGGCCACAAGTTCAGCGTGTCCGGCGAGGGCGAGGGCGATGCCACCTACGGCAAGCTGACCCTGAAGTT
CATCTGCACCACCGGCAAGCTGCCCGTGCCCTGGCCCACCCTCGTGACCACCTTCGGCTACGGCCTGCAG
TGCTTCGCCCGCTACCCCGACCACATGAAGCAGCACGACTTCTTCAAGTCCGCCATGCCCGAAGGCTACG
TCCAGGAGCGCACCATCTTCTTCAAGGACGACGGCAACTACAAGACCCGCGCCGAGGTGAAGTTCGAGGG
CGACACCCTGGTGAACCGCATCGAGCTGAAGGGCATCGACTTCAAGGAGGACGGCAACATCCTGGGGCAC
AAGCTGGAGTACAACTACAACAGCCACAACGTCTATATCATGGCCGACAAGCAGAAGAACGGCATCAAGG
TGAACTTCAAGATCCGCCACAACATCGAGGACGGCAGCGTGCAGCTCGCCGACCACTACCAGCAGAACAC
CCCCATCGGCGACGGCCCCGTGCTGCTGCCCGACAACCACTACCTGAGCTACCAGTCCGCCCTGAGCAAA
GACCCCAACGAGAAGCGCGATCACATGGTCCTGCTGGAGTTCGTGACCGCCGCCGGGATCACTCTCGGCA
TGGACGAGCTGTACAAGTAAAGCGGCCGCGACTCTAGATCATAATCAGCCATACCACATTTGTAGAGGTT
TTACTTGCTTTAAAAAACCTCCCACACCTCCCCCTGAACCTGAAACATAAAATGAATGCAATTGTTGTTG
TTAACTTGTTTATTGCAGCTTATAATGGTTACAAATAAAGCAATAGCATCACAAATTTCACAAATAAAGC
ATTTTTTTCACTGCATTCTAGTTGTGGTTTGTCCAAACTCATCAATGTATCTTAAAGCTTATCGATACGC
GTACGGCGCGCCTAGGCCGGCCGAATTCGAATGGCCATGGGACGTCGACCTGAGGTAATTATAACCCGGG
CCCTATATATGGATCCAATTGCAATGATCATCATGACAGATCTGTACTGACGGACACACCGAAGCCCCGG
CGGCAACCCTCAGCGGATGCCCCGGGGCTTCACGTTTTCCCAGGTCAGAAGCGGTTTTCGGGAGTAGTGC
CCCAACTGGGGTAACCTTTGAGTTCTCTCAGTTGGGGGCGTAGGGTCGCCGACATGACACAAGGGGTTGT
GACCGGGGTGGACACGTACGCGGGTGCTTACGACCGTCAGTCGCGCGAGCGCGATCTAGAGTCGTCGACG
TCAAAATCACCACTTTTGAAGCGTTGAAACCACCGTTCACACAGATCTGACAATGTTCAGTGCAGAGACT
CGGCTACGCCTCGTGGACTTTGAAGTTGACCAACAATGTTTATTCTTACCTCTAATAGTCCTCTGTGGCA
AGGTCAAGATTCTGTTAGAAGCCAATGAAGAACCTGGTTGTTCAATAACATTTTGTTCGTCTAATATTTC
ACTACCGCTTGACGTTGGCTGCACTTCATGTACCTCATCTATAAACGCTTCTTCTGTATCGCTCTGGACG
TCATCTTCACTTACGTGATCTGATATTTCACTGTCAGAATCCTCACCAACAAGCTCGTCATCGCTTTGCA
GAAGAGCAGAGAGGATATGCTCATCGTCTAAAGAACTACCCATTTTATTATATATTAGTCACGATATCTA
TAACAAGAAAATATATATATAATAAGTTATCACGTAAGTAGAACATGAAATAACAATATAATTATCGTAT
GAGTTAAATCTTAAAAGTCACGTAAAAGATAATCATGCGTCATTTTGACTCACGCGGTCGTTATAGTTCA
AAATCAGTGACACTTACCGCATTGACAAGCACGCCTCACGGGAGCTCCAAGCGGCGACTGAGATGTCCTA
AATGCACAGCGACGGATTCGCGCTATTTAGAAAGAGAGAGCAATATTTCAAGAATGCATGCGTCAATTTT
ACGCAGACTATCTTTCTAGGGTTAAAAAAGATTTGCGCTTTACTCGACCTAAACTTTAAACACGTCATAG
AATCTTCGTTTGACAAAAACCACATTGTGGCCAAGCTGTGTGACGCGACGCGCGCTAAAGAATGGCAAAC
CAAGTCGCGCGAGCGTCGACTCTAGAGGATCCCCGGGTACCGAGCTCGAATTCGTAATCATGTCATAGCT
GTTTCCTGTGTGAAATTGTTATCCGCTCACAATTCCACACAACATACGAGCCGGAAGCATAAAGTGTAAA
GCCTGGGGTGCCTAATGAGTGAGCTAACTCACATTAATTGCGTTGCGCTCACTGCCCGCTTTCCAGTCGG
GAAACCTGTCGTGCCAGCTGCATTAATGAATCGGCCAACGCGCGGGGAGAGGCGGTTTGCGTATTGGGCG
CTCTTCCGCTTCCTCGCTCACTGACTCGCTGCGCTCGGTCGTTCGGCTGCGGCGAGCGGTATCAGCTCAC
TCAAAGGCGGTAATACGGTTATCCACAGAATCAGGGGATAACGCAGGAAAGAACATGTGAGCAAAAGGCC
AGCAAAAGGCCAGGAACCGTAAAAAGGCCGCGTTGCTGGCGTTTTTCCATAGGCTCCGCCCCCCTGACGA
GCATCACAAAAATCGACGCTCAAGTCAGAGGTGGCGAAACCCGACAGGACTATAAAGATACCAGGCGTTT
CCCCCTGGAAGCTCCCTCGTGCGCTCTCCTGTTCCGACCCTGCCGCTTACCGGATACCTGTCCGCCTTTC
TCCCTTCGGGAAGCGTGGCGCTTTCTCATAGCTCACGCTGTAGGTATCTCAGTTCGGTGTAGGTCGTTCG
CTCCAAGCTGGGCTGTGTGCACGAACCCCCCGTTCAGCCCGACCGCTGCGCCTTATCCGGTAACTATCGT
CTTGAGTCCAACCCGGTAAGACACGACTTATCGCCACTGGCAGCAGCCACTGGTAACAGGATTAGCAGAG
CGAGGTATGTAGGCGGTGCTACAGAGTTCTTGAAGTGGTGGCCTAACTACGGCTACACTAGAAGAACAGT
ATTTGGTATCTGCGCTCTGCTGAAGCCAGTTACCTTCGGAAAAAGAGTTGGTAGCTCTTGATCCGGCAAA
CAAACCACCGCTGGTAGCGGTGGTTTTTTTGTTTGCAAGCAGCAGATTACGCGCAGAAAAAAAGGATCTC
AAGAAGATCCTTTGATCTTTTCTACGGGGTCTGACGCTCAGTGGAACGAAAACTCACGTTAAGGGATTTT
GGTCATGAGATTATCAAAAAGGATCTTCACCTAGATCCTTTTAAATTAAAAATGAAGTTTTAAATCAATC
TAAAGTATATATGAGTAAACTTGGTCTGACAGTTACCAATGCTTAATCAGTGAGGCACCTATCTCAGCGA
TCTGTCTATTTCGTTCATCCATAGTTGCCTGACTCCCCGTCGTGTAGATAACTACGATACGGGAGGGCTT
ACCATCTGGCCCCAGTGCTGCAATGATACCGCGAGACCCACGCTCACCGGCTCCAGATTTATCAGCAATA
AACCAGCCAGCCGGAAGGGCCGAGCGCAGAAGTGGTCCTGCAACTTTATCCGCCTCCATCCAGTCTATTA
ATTGTTGCCGGGAAGCTAGAGTAAGTAGTTCGCCAGTTAATAGTTTGCGCAACGTTGTTGCCATTGCTAC
AGGCATCGTGGTGTCACGCTCGTCGTTTGGTATGGCTTCATTCAGCTCCGGTTCCCAACGATCAAGGCGA
GTTACATGATCCCCCATGTTGTGCAAAAAAGCGGTTAGCTCCTTCGGTCCTCCGATCGTTGTCAGAAGTA
AGTTGGCCGCAGTGTTATCACTCATGGTTATGGCAGCACTGCATAATTCTCTTACTGTCATGCCATCCGT
AAGATGCTTTTCTGTGACTGGTGAGTACTCAACCAAGTCATTCTGAGAATAGTGTATGCGGCGACCGAGT
TGCTCTTGCCCGGCGTCAATACGGGATAATACCGCGCCACATAGCAGAACTTTAAAAGTGCTCATCATTG
GAAAACGTTCTTCGGGGCGAAAACTCTCAAGGATCTTACCGCTGTTGAGATCCAGTTCGATGTAACCCAC
TCGTGCACCCAACTGATCTTCAGCATCTTTTACTTTCACCAGCGTTTCTGGGTGAGCAAAAACAGGAAGG
CAAAATGCCGCAAAAAAGGGAATAAGGGCGACACGGAAATGTTGAATACTCATACTCTTCCTTTTTCAAT
ATTATTGAAGCATTTATCAGGGTTATTGTCTCATGAGCGGATACATATTTGAATGTATTTAGAAAAATAA
ACAAATAGGGGTTCCGCGCACATTTCCCCGAAAAGTGCCACCTGACGTCTAAGAAACCATTATTATCATG
ACATTAACCTATAAAAATAGGCGTATCACGAGGCCCTTTCGTCTCGCGCGTTTCGGTGATGACGGTGAAA
ACCTCTGACACATGCAGCTCCCGGAGACGGTCACAGCTTGTCTGTAAGCGGATGCCGGGAGCAGACAAGC
CCGTCAGGGCGCGTCAGCGGGTGTTGGCGGGTGTCGGGGCTGGCTTAACTATGCGGCATCAGAGCAGATT
GTACTGAGAGTGCACCATATGCGGTGTGAAATACCGCACAGATGCGTAAGGAGAAAATACCGCATCAGGC
GCCATTCGCCATTCAGGCTGCGCAACTGTTGGGAAGGGCGATCGGTGCGGGCCTCTTCGCTATTACGCCA
GCTGGCGAAAGGGGGATGTGCTGCAAGGCGATTAAGTTGGGTAACGCCAGGGTTTTCCCAGTCACGACGT
TGTAAAACGACGGCCAGTGCCAAGCTTTGTTTAAAAATATAACAAAATTGTGATCCCACAAAATGAAGTG
GGGCAAAATCAAATAATTAATAGTGTCCGTAAACTTGTTGGTCTTCAACTTTTTGAGGAACACGTTGGAC
GGCAAATCCGTGACTATAACACAAGTTGATTTAATAATTTTAGCCAACACGTCGGGCTGCGTGTTTTTTG
CCGACGCGTCTGTGTACACGTTGATTAACTGGTCGATTAAACTGTTGAAATAATTTAATTTTTGGTTCTT
CTTTAAATCTGTGATGAAATTTTTTAAAATAACTTTAAATTCTTCATTGGTAAAAAATGCCACGTTTTGC
AACTTGTGAGGGTCTAATATGAGGTCAAACTCAGTAGGAGTTTTATCCAAAAAAGAAAACATGATTACGT
CTGTACACGAACGCGTATTAACGCAGAGTGCAAAGTATAAGAGGGTTAAAAAATATATTTTACGCACCAT
ATACGCATCGGGTTGATATCGTTAATATGGATCAATTTGAACAGTTGATTAACGTGTCTCTGCTCAAGTC
TTTGATCAAAACGCAAATCGACGAAAATGTGTCGGACAATATCAAGTCGATGAGCGAAAAACTAAAAAGG
CTAGAATACGACAATCTCACAGACAGCGTTGAGATATACGGTATTCACGACAGCAGGCTGAATAATAAAA
AAATTAGAAACTATTATTTAACCCTAGAAAGATAATCATATTGTGACGTACGTTAAAGATAATCATGCGT
AAAATTGACGCATGTGTTTTATCGGTCTGTATATCGAGGTTTATTTATTAATTTGAATAGATATTAAGTT
TTATTATATTTACACTTACATACTAATAATAAATTCAACAAACAATTTATTTATGTTTATTTATTTATTA
AAAAAAAACAAAAACTCAAAATTTCTTCTATAAAGTAACAAAACTTTTAAACATTCTCTCTTTTACAAAA
ATAAACTTATTTTGTACTTTAAAAACAGTCATGTTGTATTATAAAATAAGTAATTAGCTTAACTTATACA
TAATAGAAACAAATTATACTTATTAGTCAGTCAGAAACAACTTTGGCACATATCAATATTATGCTCTCGA
CAAATAACTTTTTTGCATTTTTTGCACGATGCATTTGCCTTTCGCCTTATTTTAGAGGGGCAGTAAGTAC
AGTAAGTACGTTTTTTCATTACTGGCTCTTCAGTACTGTCATCTGATGTACCAGGCACTTCATTTGGCAA
AATATTAGAGATATTATCGCGCAAATATCTCTTCAAAGTAGGAGCTTCTAAACGCTTACGCATAAACGAT
GACGTCAGGCTCATGTAAAGGTTTCTCATAAATTTTTTGCGACTTTGAACCTTTTCTCCCTTGCTACTGA
CATTATGGCTGTATATAATAAAAGAATTTATGCAGGCAATGTTTATCATTCCGTACAATAATGCCATAGG
CCACCTATTCGTCTTCCTACTGCAGGTCATCACAGAACACATTTGGTCTAGCGTGTCCACTCCGCCTTTA
GTTTGATTATAATACATAACCATTTGCGGTTTACCGGTACTTTCGTTGATAGAAGCATCCTCATCACAAG
ATGATAATAAGTATACCATCTTAGCTGGCTTCGGTTTATATGAGACGAGAGTAAGGGGTCCGTCAAAACA
AAACATCGATGTTCCCACTGGCCTGGAGCGACTGTTTTTCAGTACTTCCGGTATCTCGCGTTTGTTTGAT
CGCACGGTTCCCACAATGGTTAATTCGAGCTCGCCCGGGGATCTAATTCAATTAGAGACTAATTCAATTA
GAGCTAATTCAATTAGGATCCAAGCTTATCGATTTCGAACCCTCGACCGCCGGAGTATAAATAGAGGCGC
TTCGTCTACGGAGCGACAATTCAATTCAAACAAGCAAAGTGAACACGTCGCTAAGCGAAAGCTAAGCAAA
TAAACAAGCGCAGCTGAACAAGCTAAACAATCGGGGTACCGCTAGAGTCGACGGTACGATCCACCGGTCG
CCACC
